>Addgene plasmid #123878 | MTK7_011 | addgene full sequence | sequence record 249974 | Addgene NGS Result
TCATGACCAAAATCCCTTAACGTGAGTTTTCGTTCCACTGAGCGTCAGACCCCGTAGAAAAGATCAAAGG
ATCTTCTTGAGATCCTTTTTTTCTGCGCGTAATCTGCTGCTTGCAAACAAAAAAACCACCGCTACCAGCG
GTGGTTTGTTTGCCGGATCAAGAGCTACCAACTCTTTTTCCGAAGGTAACTGGCTTCAGCAGAGCGCAGA
TACCAAATACTGTTCTTCTAGTGTAGCCGTAGTTAGGCCACCACTTCAAGAACTCTGTAGCACCGCCTAC
ATACCTCGCTCTGCTAATCCTGTTACCAGTGGCTGCTGCCAGTGGCGATAAGTCGTGTCTTACCGGGTTG
GACTCAAGACGATAGTTACCGGATAAGGCGCAGCGGTCGGGCTGAACGGGGGGTTCGTGCACACAGCCCA
GCTTGGAGCGAACGACCTACACCGAACTGAGATACCTACAGCGTGAGCTATGAGAAAGCGCCACGCTTCC
CGAAGGGAGAAAGGCGGACAGGTATCCGGTAAGCGGCAGGGTCGGAACAGGAGAGCGCACGAGGGAGCTT
CCAGGGGGAAACGCCTGGTATCTTTATAGTCCTGTCGGGTTTCGCCACCTCTGACTTGAGCGTCGATTTT
TGTGATGCTCGTCAGGGGGGCGGAGCCTATGGAAAAACGCCAGCAACGCGGCCTTTTTACGGTTCCTGGC
CTTTTGCTGGCCTTTTGCTCACATGTTCTTTCCTGCGTTATCCCCTGATTCTGTGGATAACCGTAGTCGG
TCTCAGAGTGTTTATACAGTTGCCTTACAAAGACAGTATTAGAATAAAAAAAGCCTCAGGCACTTCTATT
ATAATAATGAATGTCTCATGAGATGGGATGATGTGCAGGTTACAACATTCTGATAGTAATTTCTAATGCA
TTACAGTAGAGCATGGACTCTTGAGAATCAGATGAAATTTTCTTCCATCTAGATTACATTTTCTCACTGT
CCCAATGTGCTTGATATGAACTGACACCACCATAAATACTTTTATCTGAATGGCAGCACTGTCATAGTTA
GACAGAGAAATATATAGCGTTGAGTGAAAAATAATTTTAGATACTTTCCAAGTGCTTTTTGCTGTTGTAA
CAGTAATTCCTGCAAAGTACATACTAAACCATGTAAAATTACAATCCTGACTATTGAGTTAGTGAATTAT
GTATACTTTGAGGAAAGCGGAAAATGTGTATTCAGATAGTATGTAAGATAGCTGCGCTTTCTGGAGGCTT
ATAGATCTACATATTGCCTATGTAATCACTCGAGGAAGGAAACCAAGTGCTCTTGCCCTTCTAATGAATT
TTGAATGCATCAGTAATCACTGTATTATGTATCTCCAATTAACTAGAGAAACAGGCTCACAATATTCTAA
ATTTGTACACTAAGGAAGTACATAACACTGTGTTGTTAATTGAGAAAATACTCATTCCAACAAGGTTAAC
AACCCTAAAGGAGTTAAAATTTATCAAGTGCTTGAACAATGCATAGCACTTATTAAGTGCTAAACAATTT
GTTGACAATTAAATATTCACTGTTTGAATTTTGTAAATTGCATTTTCTTCATAAAACACTGCATAAATTT
GTCTCATATTTTAAATTATGACTTTCCTTTTTTTCTTCAATGAGTCTAAATAACATTGGTGGTGTTAGAT
ATGATTGAACTCTATTATTGATTGAATTCACTAAGCAAATTATCCAGCTTTTTCCGATGAGACCAGACCA
ATAAAAAACGCCCGGCGGCAACCGAGCGTTCTGAACAAATCCAGATGGAGTTCTGAGGTCATTACTGGAT
CTATCAACAGGAGTCCAAGCGAGCTCGATATCAAATTACGCCCCGCCCTGCCACTCATCGCAGTACTGTT
GTAATTCATTAAGCATTCTGCCGACATGGAAGCCATCACAAACGGCATGATGAACCTGAATCGCCAGCGG
CATCAGCACCTTGTCGCCTTGCGTATAATATTTGCCCATGGTGAAAACGGGGGCGAAGAAGTTGTCCATA
TTGGCCACGTTTAAATCAAAACTGGTGAAACTCACCCAGGGATTGGCTGAAACGAAAAACATATTCTCAA
TAAACCCTTTAGGGAAATAGGCCAGGTTTTCACCGTAACACGCCACATCTTGCGAATATATGTGTAGAAA
CTGCCGGAAATCGTCGTGGTATTCACTCCAGAGCGATGAAAACGTTTCAGTTTGCTCATGGAAAACGGTG
TAACAAGGGTGAACACTATCCCATATCACCAGCTCACCGTCTTTCATTGCCATACGAAATTCCGGATGAG
CATTCATCAGGCGGGCAAGAATGTGAATAAAGGCCGGATAAAACTTGTGCTTATTTTTCTTTACGGTCTT
TAAAAAGGCCGTAATATCCAGCTGAACGGTCTGGTTATAGGTACATTGAGCAACTGACTGAAATGCCTCA
AAATGTTCTTTACGATGCCATTGGGATATATCAACGGTGGTATATCCAGTGATTTTTTTCTCCATTTTAG
CTTCCTTAGCTCCTGAAAATCTCGATAACTCAAAAAATACGCCCGGTAGTGATCTTATTTCATTATGGTG
AAAGTTGGAACCTCTTACGTGCCCGATCAA
Features (pLannotate 1.2.2; 4 found; start..end, strand, type, name):
     77..665     +  rep_origin     ori: high-copy-number ColE1/pMB1/pBR322/pUC origin of replication
   1751..1785    -  terminator     lambda t0 terminator: minimal transcription terminator from phage lambda (Scholtissek and Grosse, 1987)
   1859..2515    -  CDS            cat: CAT_ECOLX - Experimental evidence at protein level: Swiss-Prot protein existence level 1. This enzyme is an effector of chloramphenicol resistance in bacteria. From Escherichia coli. This protein is used as a marker in many commonly used cloning vectors, such as pACYC184.
   2516..2613    -  promoter       cat promoter: promoter of the E. coli cat gene encoding chloramphenicol acetyltransferase
