[The description below was written by a language model from this plasmid's Addgene catalogue record and pLannotate feature annotations shown in this document.]
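Description:
MTK7_011 is a small (about 2.6 kb) part-storage plasmid from the Mammalian Toolkit (MTK), a modular hierarchical cloning system for assembling genetic circuits for mammalian cells. It is built on the MTK0_027 part-entry backbone and, although catalogued as a mammalian expression vector, it carries no mammalian expression elements in its annotated features. It is a bacterial carrier for a single DNA part. Propagation in E. coli relies on a high-copy ColE1/pUC-type origin of replication. Selection uses chloramphenicol resistance from a cat (chloramphenicol acetyltransferase) gene driven by its native cat promoter and followed by a minimal phage lambda t0 terminator.

The payload is a roughly 500 bp synthetic homology arm corresponding to the human hThal4.10-2-gh18 locus, formatted as a "type 7" part. In the MTK scheme, type 7 positions hold components of the destination backbone, such as locus upstream homology arms, resistance cassettes, recognition sites or nuclear markers. This part would therefore be combined with others to build destination vectors for homology-directed integration of assembled circuits at that genomic site. The record is internally inconsistent in its naming. The purpose field calls it a 5' arm of hThal4.10-2-gh18, whereas the insert name reads "RA_hTha5.10-2-hg18", which hints at a right arm and spells the locus differently, so the orientation should be checked against the sequence. The automated feature table does not annotate the homology arm. It presumably lies in the unannotated stretch between the origin and the terminator. The record does not state the cloning sites that flank it.
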