Addgene plasmid #123878: MTK7_011
Purpose: Encodes the 5' 500 bp hThal4.10-2-gh18 locus homology arm as a type 7 part to be used in the MTK system
Depositing lab: Hana El-Samad. Depositing organization: University of California, San Francisco (UCSF). Publication: A Toolkit for Rapid Modular Construction of Biological Circuits in Mammalian Cells. Fonseca JP, Bonny AR, Kumar GR, Ng AH, Town J, Wu QC, Aslankoohi E, Chen SY, Dods G, Harrigan P, Osimiri LC, Kistler AL, El-Samad H. ACS Synth Biol. 2019 Nov 15;8(11):2593-2606. doi: 10.1021/acssynbio.9b00322. Epub 2019 Nov 5. PubMed 31686495.
Backbone
  Vector backbone: MTK0_027
  Vector type: Mammalian Expression
Growth in bacteria
  Bacterial resistance: Chloramphenicol, 25 μg/mL
  Growth temperature: 37°C
  Growth strain: DH5alpha
  Copy number: Unknown
Gene/Insert
  Gene/Insert name: RA_hTha5.10-2-hg18
  Species: Synthetic
  Cloning method: Restriction Enzyme; 5′ cloning site unknown (unknown if destroyed); 3′ cloning site unknown (unknown if destroyed)
Terms and licenses: Academic/Nonprofit Terms; Industry Terms: Not Available to Industry
Depositor comments: Type 7 parts can be components of the destination backbone such as locus upstream homology arms, resistance cassette, recognition sites, and nuclear marker in the MTK Please visit https://www.biorxiv.org/content/10.1101/506188v2 for BioRxiv preprint
How to cite: MTK7_011 was a gift from Hana El-Samad (Addgene plasmid # 123878 ; http://n2t.net/addgene:123878 ; RRID:Addgene_123878)
